>Addgene plasmid #105793 | pKK-TEV-EGFP | depositor full sequence | sequence record 200350 | pKK-TEV-EGFP sequence 5895 bps
GACGGATCGGGAGATCTCCCGATCCCCTATGGTGCACTCTCAGTACAATCTGCTCTGATGCCGCATAGTT
AAGCCAGTATCTGCTCCCTGCTTGTGTGTTGGAGGTCGCTGAGTAGTGCGCGAGCAAAATTTAAGCTACA
ACAAGGCAAGGCTTGACCGACAATTGCATGAAGAATCTGCTTAGGGTTAGGCGTTTTGCGCTGCTTCGCG
ATGTACGGGCCAGATATACGCGTTGACATTGATTATTGACTAGTTATTAATAGTAATCAATTACGGGGTC
ATTAGTTCATAGCCCATATATGGAGTTCCGCGTTACATAACTTACGGTAAATGGCCCGCCTGGCTGACCG
CCCAACGACCCCCGCCCATTGACGTCAATAATGACGTATGTTCCCATAGTAACGCCAATAGGGACTTTCC
ATTGACGTCAATGGGTGGAGTATTTACGGTAAACTGCCCACTTGGCAGTACATCAAGTGTATCATATGCC
AAGTACGCCCCCTATTGACGTCAATGACGGTAAATGGCCCGCCTGGCATTATGCCCAGTACATGACCTTA
TGGGACTTTCCTACTTGGCAGTACATCTACGTATTAGTCATCGCTATTACCATGGTGATGCGGTTTTGGC
AGTACATCAATGGGCGTGGATAGCGGTTTGACTCACGGGGATTTCCAAGTCTCCACCCCATTGACGTCAA
TGGGAGTTTGTTTTGGCACCAAAATCAACGGGACTTTCCAAAATGTCGTAACAACTCCGCCCCATTGACG
CAAATGGGCGGTAGGCGTGTACGGTGGGAGGTCTATATAAGCAGAGCTCTCCCTATCAGTGATAGAGATC
TCCCTATCAGTGATAGAGATCGTCGACGAGCTCGTTTAGTGAACCGTCAGATCGCCTGGAGACGCCATCC
ACGCTGTTTTGACCTCCATAGAAGACACCGGGACCGATCCAGCCTCCGGACTCTAGCGTTTAAACTTAAG
CTTGGTACCGAGCTCGGATCCGAAAACCTGTACTTCCAAGGAACCGGTGGTCACCTGTACAATCGATCCT
GCAGGAGCTAGCGAGAATTTGTATTTTCAGGGTGATATCATGGTGAGCAAGGGCGAGGAGCTGTTCACCG
GGGTGGTGCCCATCCTGGTCGAGCTGGACGGCGACGTAAACGGCCACAAGTTCAGCGTGTCCGGCGAGGG
CGAGGGCGATGCCACCTACGGCAAGCTGACCCTGAAGTTCATCTGCACCACCGGCAAGCTGCCCGTGCCC
TGGCCCACCCTCGTGACCACCCTGACCTACGGCGTGCAGTGCTTCAGCCGCTACCCCGACCACATGAAGC
AGCACGACTTCTTCAAGTCCGCCATGCCCGAAGGCTACGTCCAGGAGCGCACCATCTTCTTCAAGGACGA
CGGCAACTACAAGACCCGCGCCGAGGTGAAGTTCGAGGGCGACACCCTGGTGAACCGCATCGAGCTGAAG
GGCATCGACTTCAAGGAGGACGGCAACATCCTGGGGCACAAGCTGGAGTACAACTACAACAGCCACAACG
TCTATATCATGGCCGACAAGCAGAAGAACGGCATCAAGGTGAACTTCAAGATCCGCCACAACATCGAGGA
CGGCAGCGTGCAGCTCGCCGACCACTACCAGCAGAACACCCCCATCGGCGACGGCCCCGTGCTGCTGCCC
GACAACCACTACCTGAGCACCCAGTCCGCCCTGAGCAAAGACCCCAACGAGAAGCGCGATCACATGGTCC
TGCTGGAGTTCGTGACCGCCGCCGGGATCACTCTCGGCATGGACGAGCTGTACAAGTAACTCGAGTCTAG
AGGGCCCGTTTAAACCCGCTGATCAGCCTCGACTGTGCCTTCTAGTTGCCAGCCATCTGTTGTTTGCCCC
TCCCCCGTGCCTTCCTTGACCCTGGAAGGTGCCACTCCCACTGTCCTTTCCTAATAAAATGAGGAAATTG
CATCGCATTGTCTGAGTAGGTGTCATTCTATTCTGGGGGGTGGGGTGGGGCAGGACAGCAAGGGGGAGGA
TTGGGAAGACAATAGCAGGCATGCTGGGGATGCGGTGGGCTCTATGGCTTCTGAGGCGGAAAGAACCAGC
TGGGGCTCTAGGGGGTATCCCC
[124 nt withheld, positions 2123-2246]
C
[91 nt withheld, positions 2248-2338]
AGGGTGATGGTTCACGTACCTAGAAGTTCCTATTCCGAAGTTCCTATTCTCTAGAAAGTATAGGAACTTC
CTTGGCCAAAAAGCCTGAACTCACCGCGACGTCTGTCGAGAAGTTTCTGATCGAAAAGTTCGACAGCGTC
TCCGACCTGATGCAGCTCTCGGAGGGCGAAGAATCTCGTGCTTTCAGCTTCGATGTAGGAGGGCGTGGAT
ATGTCCTGCGGGTAAATAGCTGCGCCGATGGTTTCTACAAAGATCGTTATGTTTATCGGCACTTTGCATC
GGCCGCGCTCCCGATTCCGGAAGTGCTTGACATTGGGGAATTCAGCGAGAGCCTGACCTATTGCATCTCC
CGCCGTGCACAGGGTGTCACGTTGCAAGACCTGCCTGAAACCGAACTGCCCGCTGTTCTGCAGCCGGTCG
CGGAGGCCATGGATGCGATCGCTGCGGCCGATCTTAGCCAGACGAGCGGGTTCGGCCCATTCGGACCGCA
AGGAATCGGTCAATACACTACATGGCGTGATTTCATATGCGCGATTGCTGATCCCCATGTGTATCACTGG
CAAACTGTGATGGACGACACCGTCAGTGCGTCCGTCGCGCAGGCTCTCGATGAGCTGATGCTTTGGGCCG
AGGACTGCCCCGAAGTCCGGCACCTCGTGCACGCGGATTTCGGCTCCAACAATGTCCTGACGGACAATGG
CCGCATAACAGCGGTCATTGACTGGAGCGAGGCGATGTTCGGGGATTCCCAATACGAGGTCGCCAACATC
TTCTTCTGGAGGCCGTGGTTGGCTTGTATGGAGCAGCAGACGCGCTACTTCGAGCGGAGGCATCCGGAGC
TTGCAGGATCGCCGCGGCTCCGGGCGTATATGCTCCGCATTGGTCTTGACCAACTCTATCAGAGCTTGGT
TGACGGCAATTTCGATGATGCAGCTTGGGCGCAGGGTCGATGCGACGCAATCGTCCGATCCGGAGCCGGG
ACTGTCGGGCGTACACAAATCGCCCGCAGAAGCGCGGCCGTCTGGACCGATGGCTGTGTAGAAGTACTCG
CCGATAGTGGAAACCGACGCCCCAGCACTCGTCCGAGGGCAAAGGAATAGCACGTACTACGAGATTTCGA
TTCCACCGCCGCCTTCTATGAAAGGTTGGGCTTCGGAATCGTTTTCCGGGACGCCGGCTGGATGATCCTC
CAGCGCGGGGATCTCATGCTGGAGTTCTTCGCCCACCCCAACTTGTTTATTGCAGCTTATAATGGTTACA
AATAAAGCAATAGCATCACAAATTTCACAAATAAAGCATTTTTTTCACTGCATTCTAGTTGTGGTTTGTC
CAAACTCATCAATGTATCTTATCATGTCTGTATACCGTCGACCTCTAGCTAGAGCTTGGCGTAATCATGG
TCATAGCTGTTTCCTGTGTGAAATTGTTATCCGCTCACAATTCCACACAACATACGAGCCGGAAGCATAA
AGTGTAAAGCCTGGGGTGCCTAATGAGTGAGCTAACTCACATTAATTGCGTTGCGCTCACTGCCCGCTTT
CCAGTCGGGAAACCTGTCGTGCCAGCTGCATTAATGAATCGGCCAACGCGCGGGGAGAGGCGGTTTGCGT
ATTGGGCGCTCTTCCGCTTCCTCGCTCACTGACTCGCTGCGCTCGGTCGTTCGGCTGCGGCGAGCGGTAT
CAGCTCACTCAAAGGCGGTAATACGGTTATCCACAGAATCAGGGGATAACGCAGGAAAGAACATGTGAGC
AAAAGGCCAGCAAAAGGCCAGGAACCGTAAAAAGGCCGCGTTGCTGGCGTTTTTCCATAGGCTCCGCCCC
CCTGACGAGCATCACAAAAATCGACGCTCAAGTCAGAGGTGGCGAAACCCGACAGGACTATAAAGATACC
AGGCGTTTCCCCCTGGAAGCTCCCTCGTGCGCTCTCCTGTTCCGACCCTGCCGCTTACCGGATACCTGTC
CGCCTTTCTCCCTTCGGGAAGCGTGGCGCTTTCTCATAGCTCACGCTGTAGGTATCTCAGTTCGGTGTAG
GTCGTTCGCTCCAAGCTGGGCTGTGTGCACGAACCCCCCGTTCAGCCCGACCGCTGCGCCTTATCCGGTA
ACTATCGTCTTGAGTCCAACCCGGTAAGACACGACTTATCGCCACTGGCAGCAGCCACTGGTAACAGGAT
TAGCAGAGCGAGGTATGTAGGCGGTGCTACAGAGTTCTTGAAGTGGTGGCCTAACTACGGCTACACTAGA
AGAACAGTATTTGGTATCTGCGCTCTGCTGAAGCCAGTTACCTTCGGAAAAAGAGTTGGTAGCTCTTGAT
CCGGCAAACAAACCACCGCTGGTAGCGGTGGTTTTTTTGTTTGCAAGCAGCAGATTACGCGCAGAAAAAA
AGGATCTCAAGAAGATCCTTTGATCTTTTCTACGGGGTCTGACGCTCAGTGGAACGAAAACTCACGTTAA
GGGATTTTGGTCATGAGATTATCAAAAAGGATCTTCACCTAGATCCTTTTAAATTAAAAATGAAGTTTTA
AATCAATCTAAAGTATATATGAGTAAACTTGGTCTGACAGTTACCAATGCTTAATCAGTGAGGCACCTAT
CTCAGCGATCTGTCTATTTCGTTCATCCATAGTTGCCTGACTCCCCGTCGTGTAGATAACTACGATACGG
GAGGGCTTACCATCTGGCCCCAGTGCTGCAATGATACCGCGAGACCCACGCTCACCGGCTCCAGATTTAT
CAGCAATAAACCAGCCAGCCGGAAGGGCCGAGCGCAGAAGTGGTCCTGCAACTTTATCCGCCTCCATCCA
GTCTATTAATTGTTGCCGGGAAGCTAGAGTAAGTAGTTCGCCAGTTAATAGTTTGCGCAACGTTGTTGCC
ATTGCTACAGGCATCGTGGTGTCACGCTCGTCGTTTGGTATGGCTTCATTCAGCTCCGGTTCCCAACGAT
CAAGGCGAGTTACATGATCCCCCATGTTGTGCAAAAAAGCGGTTAGCTCCTTCGGTCCTCCGATCGTTGT
CAGAAGTAAGTTGGCCGCAGTGTTATCACTCATGGTTATGGCAGCACTGCATAATTCTCTTACTGTCATG
CCATCCGTAAGATGCTTTTCTGTGACTGGTGAGTACTCAACCAAGTCATTCTGAGAATAGTGTATGCGGC
GACCGAGTTGCTCTTGCCCGGCGTCAATACGGGATAATACCGCGCCACATAGCAGAACTTTAAAAGTGCT
CATCATTGGAAAACGTTCTTCGGGGCGAAAACTCTCAAGGATCTTACCGCTGTTGAGATCCAGTTCGATG
TAACCCACTCGTGCACCCAACTGATCTTCAGCATCTTTTACTTTCACCAGCGTTTCTGGGTGAGCAAAAA
CAGGAAGGCAAAATGCCGCAAAAAAGGGAATAAGGGCGACACGGAAATGTTGAATACTCATACTCTTCCT
TTTTCAATATTATTGAAGCATTTATCAGGGTTATTGTCTCATGAGCGGATACATATTTGAATGTATTTAG
AAAAATAAACAAATAGGGGTTCCGCGCACATTTCCCCGAAAAGTGCCACCTGACGTC
Features (pLannotate 1.2.2; 22 found; start..end, strand, type, name):
     28..80      -  misc_feature   bom (fragment): basis of mobility region from pBR322
    235..614     +  enhancer       CMV enhancer: human cytomegalovirus immediate early enhancer
    615..818     +  promoter       CMV promoter: human cytomegalovirus (CMV) immediate early promoter
    820..839     +  promoter       PLtetO-1 promoter (fragment): modified phage lambda PL promoter with tet operator sites (Lutz and Bujard, 1997)
    841..860     +  promoter       PLtetO-1 promoter (fragment): modified phage lambda PL promoter with tet operator sites (Lutz and Bujard, 1997)
    868..901     +  promoter       TRE3GV promoter (fragment): 3rd-generation Tet-responsive promoter that can be activated by binding of Tet-On® 3G, optimized for retroviral and lentiviral vectors
   1002..1018    +  CDS            TEV site (fragment): tobacco etch virus (TEV) protease recognition and cleavage site
   1090..1809    +  CDS            EGFP: the original enhanced GFP (Yang et al., 1996) mammalian codon-optimized
   1853..2077    +  polyA_signal   bGH poly(A) signal: bovine growth hormone polyadenylation signal
   2081..2102    +  promoter       SV40 promoter (fragment): SV40 enhancer and early promoter
   2123..2356    +  rep_origin     f1 ori (fragment) (sequence partly withheld): f1 bacteriophage origin of replication; arrow indicates direction of (+) strand synthesis
   2361..2408    +  protein_bind   FRT: FLP-mediated recombination occurs in the 8-bp core sequence TCTAGAAA (Turan and Bode, 2011). FLP recombinase from the Saccharomyces cerevisiae 2μ plasmid
   2416..3438    +  CDS            HygR: aminoglycoside phosphotransferase from E. coli; aph(4)-Ia; confers resistance to hygromycin
   3448..3573    +  CDS            ble (fragment): BLE_KLEPN - Experimental evidence at protein level: Swiss-Prot protein existence level 1. Binding protein with a strong affinity to the bleomycin family of antibiotics. Binds to CL990; an antimitotic-antibiotic compound. From Klebsiella pneumoniae.
   3568..3689    +  polyA_signal   SV40 poly(A) signal: SV40 polyadenylation signal
   3762..3778    -  protein_bind   lac operator: The lac repressor binds to the lac operator to inhibit transcription in E. coli. This inhibition can be relieved by adding lactose or isopropyl-β-D-thiogalactopyranoside (IPTG). lac repressor encoded by lacI
   3786..3816    -  promoter       lac promoter: promoter for the E. coli lac operon
   3831..3852    -  protein_bind   CAP binding site: CAP binding activates transcription in the presence of cAMP. E. coli catabolite activator protein
   3865..3957    -  CDS            lacI (fragment): lac repressor; lacI; The lac repressor binds to the lac operator to inhibit transcription in E. coli. This inhibition can be relieved by adding lactose or isopropyl-β-D-thiogalactopyranoside (IPTG).
   4140..4728    -  rep_origin     ori: high-copy-number ColE1/pMB1/pBR322/pUC origin of replication
   4899..5759    -  CDS            AmpR: β-lactamase; bla; confers resistance to ampicillin, carbenicillin, and related antibiotics
   5760..5864    -  promoter       AmpR promoter: bla
