>Addgene plasmid #105793 | pKK-TEV-EGFP | addgene full sequence | sequence record 203384 | Addgene NGS Result
GTCGACGGATCGGGAGATCTCCCGATCCCCTATGGTGCACTCTCAGTACAATCTGCTCTGATGCCGCATA
GTTAAGCCAGTATCTGCTCCCTGCTTGTGTGTTGGAGGTCGCTGAGTAGTGCGCGAGCAAAATTTAAGCT
ACAACAAGGCAAGGCTTGACCGACAATTGCATGAAGAATCTGCTTAGGGTTAGGCGTTTTGCGCTGCTTC
GCGATGTACGGGCCAGATATACGCGTTGACATTGATTATTGACTAGTTATTAATAGTAATCAATTACGGG
GTCATTAGTTCATAGCCCATATATGGAGTTCCGCGTTACATAACTTACGGTAAATGGCCCGCCTGGCTGA
CCGCCCAACGACCCCCGCCCATTGACGTCAATAATGACGTATGTTCCCATAGTAACGCCAATAGGGACTT
TCCATTGACGTCAATGGGTGGAGTATTTACGGTAAACTGCCCACTTGGCAGTACATCAAGTGTATCATAT
GCCAAGTACGCCCCCTATTGACGTCAATGACGGTAAATGGCCCGCCTGGCATTATGCCCAGTACATGACC
TTATGGGACTTTCCTACTTGGCAGTACATCTACGTATTAGTCATCGCTATTACCATGGTGATGCGGTTTT
GGCAGTACATCAATGGGCGTGGATAGCGGTTTGACTCACGGGGATTTCCAAGTCTCCACCCCATTGACGT
CAATGGGAGTTTGTTTTGGCACCAAAATCAACGGGACTTTCCAAAATGTCGTAACAACTCCGCCCCATTG
ACGCAAATGGGCGGTAGGCGTGTACGGTGGGAGGTCTATATAAGCAGAGCTCTCCCTATCAGTGATAGAG
ATCTCCCTATCAGTGATAGAGATCGTCGACGAGCTCGTTTAGTGAACCGTCAGATCGCCTGGAGACGCCA
TCCACGCTGTTTTGACCTCCATAGAAGACACCGGGACCGATCCAGCCTCCGGACTCTGGCGTTTAAACTT
AAGCTTGGTACCGAGCTCGGATCCGAAAACCTGTACTTCCAAGGAACCGGTGGTCACCTGTACAATCGAT
CCTGCAGGAGCTAGCGAGAATTTGTATTTTCAGGGTGATATCATGGTGAGCAAGGGCGAGGAGCTGTTCA
CCGGGGTGGTGCCCATCCTGGTCGAGCTGGACGGCGACGTAAACGGCCACAAGTTCAGCGTGTCCGGCGA
GGGCGAGGGCGATGCCACCTACGGCAAGCTGACCCTGAAGTTCATCTGCACCACCGGCAAGCTGCCCGTG
CCCTGGCCCACCCTCGTGACCACCCTGACCTACGGCGTGCAGTGCTTCAGCCGCTACCCCGACCACATGA
AGCAGCACGACTTCTTCAAGTCCGCCATGCCCGAAGGCTACGTCCAGGAGCGCACCATCTTCTTCAAGGA
CGACGGCAACTACAAGACCCGCGCCGAGGTGAAGTTCGAGGGCGACACCCTGGTGAACCGCATCGAGCTG
AAGGGCATCGACTTCAAGGAGGACGGCAACATCCTGGGGCACAAGCTGGAGTACAACTACAACAGCCACA
ACGTCTATATCATGGCCGACAAGCAGAAGAACGGCATCAAGGTGAACTTCAAGATCCGCCACAACATCGA
GGACGGCAGCGTGCAGCTCGCCGACCACTACCAGCAGAACACCCCCATCGGCGACGGCCCCGTGCTGCTG
CCCGACAACCACTACCTGAGCACCCAGTCCGCCCTGAGCAAAGACCCCAACGAGAAGCGCGATCACATGG
TCCTGCTGGAGTTCGTGACCGCCGCCGGGATCACTCTCGGCATGGACGAGCTGTACAAGTAACTCGAGTC
TAGAGGGCCCGTTTAAACCCGCTGATCAGCCTCGACTGTGCCTTCTAGTTGCCAGCCATCTGTTGTTTGC
CCCTCCCCCGTGCCTTCCTTGACCCTGGAAGGTGCCACTCCCACTGTCCTTTCCTAATAAAATGAGGAAA
TTGCATCGCATTGTCTGAGTAGGTGTCATTCTATTCTGGGGGGTGGGGTGGGGCAGGACAGCAAGGGGGA
GGATTGGGAAGACAATAGCAGGCATGCTGGGGATGCGGTGGGCTCTATGGCTTCTGAGGCGGAAAGAACC
AGCTGGGGCTCTAGGGGGTATCCCC
[124 nt withheld, positions 2126-2249]
C
[91 nt withheld, positions 2251-2341]
AGGGTGATGGTTCACGTACCTAGAAGTTCCTATTCCGAAGTTCCTATTCTCTAGAAAGTATAGGAACTTC
CTTGGCCAAAAAGCCTGAACTCACCGCGACGTCTGTCGAGAAGTTTCTGATCGAAAAGTTCGACAGCGTC
TCCGACCTGATGCAGCTCTCGGAGGGCGAAGAATCTCGTGCTTTCAGCTTCGATGTAGGAGGGCGTGGAT
ATGTCCTGCGGGTAAATAGCTGCGCCGATGGTTTCTACAAAGATCGTTATGTTTATCGGCACTTTGCATC
GGCCGCGCTCCCGATTCCGGAAGTGCTTGACATTGGGGAATTCAGCGAGAGCCTGACCTATTGCATCTCC
CGCCGTGCACAGGGTGTCACGTTGCAAGACCTGCCTGAAACCGAACTGCCCGCTGTTCTGCAGCCGGTCG
CGGAGGCCATGGATGCGATCGCTGCGGCCGATCTTAGCCAGACGAGCGGGTTCGGCCCATTCGGACCGCA
AGGAATCGGTCAATACACTACATGGCGTGATTTCATATGCGCGATTGCTGATCCCCATGTGTATCACTGG
CAAACTGTGATGGACGACACCGTCAGTGCGTCCGTCGCGCAGGCTCTCGATGAGCTGATGCTTTGGGCCG
AGGACTGCCCCGAAGTCCGGCACCTCGTGCACGCGGATTTCGGCTCCAACAATGTCCTGACGGACAATGG
CCGCATAACAGCGGTCATTGACTGGAGCGAGGCGATGTTCGGGGATTCCCAATACGAGGTCGCCAACATC
TTCTTCTGGAGGCCGTGGTTGGCTTGTATGGAGCAGCAGACGCGCTACTTCGAGCGGAGGCATCCGGAGC
TTGCAGGATCGCCGCGGCTCCGGGCGTATATGCTCCGCATTGGTCTTGACCAACTCTATCAGAGCTTGGT
TGACGGCAATTTCGATGATGCAGCTTGGGCGCAGGGTCGATGCGACGCAATCGTCCGATCCGGAGCCGGG
ACTGTCGGGCGTACACAAATCGCCCGCAGAAGCGCGGCCGTCTGGACCGATGGCTGTGTAGAAGTACTCG
CCGATAGTGGAAACCGACGCCCCAGCACTCGTCCGAGGGCAAAGGAATAGCACGTACTACGAGATTTCGA
TTCCACCGCCGCCTTCTATGAAAGGTTGGGCTTCGGAATCGTTTTCCGGGACGCCGGCTGGATGATCCTC
CAGCGCGGGGATCTCATGCTGGAGTTCTTCGCCCACCCCAACTTGTTTATTGCAGCTTATAATGGTTACA
AATAAAGCAATAGCATCACAAATTTCACAAATAAAGCATTTTTTTCACTGCATTCTAGTTGTGGTTTGTC
CAAACTCATCAATGTATCTTATCATGTCTGTATACCGTCGACCTCTAGCTAGAGCTTGGCGTAATCATGG
TCATAGCTGTTTCCTGTGTGAAATTGTTATCCGCTCACAATTCCACACAACATACGAGCCGGAAGCATAA
AGTGTAAAGCCTGGGGTGCCTAATGAGTGAGCTAACTCACATTAATTGCGTTGCGCTCACTGCCCGCTTT
CCAGTCGGGAAACCTGTCGTGCCAGCTGCATTAATGAATCGGCCAACGCGCGGGGAGAGGCGGTTTGCGT
ATTGGGCGCTCTTCCGCTTCCTCGCTCACTGACTCGCTGCGCTCGGTCGTTCGGCTGCGGCGAGCGGTAT
CAGCTCACTCAAAGGCGGTAATACGGTTATCCACAGAATCAGGGGATAACGCAGGAAAGAACATGTGAGC
AAAAGGCCAGCAAAAGGCCAGGAACCGTAAAAAGGCCGCGTTGCTGGCGTTTTTCCATAGGCTCCGCCCC
CCTGACGAGCATCACAAAAATCGACGCTCAAGTCAGAGGTGGCGAAACCCGACAGGACTATAAAGATACC
AGGCGTTTCCCCCTGGAAGCTCCCTCGTGCGCTCTCCTGTTCCGACCCTGCCGCTTACCGGATACCTGTC
CGCCTTTCTCCCTTCGGGAAGCGTGGCGCTTTCTCATAGCTCACGCTGTAGGTATCTCAGTTCGGTGTAG
GTCGTTCGCTCCAAGCTGGGCTGTGTGCACGAACCCCCCGTTCAGCCCGACCGCTGCGCCTTATCCGGTA
ACTATCGTCTTGAGTCCAACCCGGTAAGACACGACTTATCGCCACTGGCAGCAGCCACTGGTAACAGGAT
TAGCAGAGCGAGGTATGTAGGCGGTGCTACAGAGTTCTTGAAGTGGTGGCCTAACTACGGCTACACTAGA
AGAACAGTATTTGGTATCTGCGCTCTGCTGAAGCCAGTTACCTTCGGAAAAAGAGTTGGTAGCTCTTGAT
CCGGCAAACAAACCACCGCTGGTAGCGGTGGTTTTTTTGTTTGCAAGCAGCAGATTACGCGCAGAAAAAA
AGGATCTCAAGAAGATCCTTTGATCTTTTCTACGGGGTCTGACGCTCAGTGGAACGAAAACTCACGTTAA
GGGATTTTGGTCATGAGATTATCAAAAAGGATCTTCACCTAGATCCTTTTAAATTAAAAATGAAGTTTTA
AATCAATCTAAAGTATATATGAGTAAACTTGGTCTGACAGTTACCAATGCTTAATCAGTGAGGCACCTAT
CTCAGCGATCTGTCTATTTCGTTCATCCATAGTTGCCTGACTCCCCGTCGTGTAGATAACTACGATACGG
GAGGGCTTACCATCTGGCCCCAGTGCTGCAATGATACCGCGAGACCCACGCTCACCGGCTCCAGATTTAT
CAGCAATAAACCAGCCAGCCGGAAGGGCCGAGCGCAGAAGTGGTCCTGCAACTTTATCCGCCTCCATCCA
GTCTATTAATTGTTGCCGGGAAGCTAGAGTAAGTAGTTCGCCAGTTAATAGTTTGCGCAACGTTGTTGCC
ATTGCTACAGGCATCGTGGTGTCACGCTCGTCGTTTGGTATGGCTTCATTCAGCTCCGGTTCCCAACGAT
CAAGGCGAGTTACATGATCCCCCATGTTGTGCAAAAAAGCGGTTAGCTCCTTCGGTCCTCCGATCGTTGT
CAGAAGTAAGTTGGCCGCAGTGTTATCACTCATGGTTATGGCAGCACTGCATAATTCTCTTACTGTCATG
CCATCCGTAAGATGCTTTTCTGTGACTGGTGAGTACTCAACCAAGTCATTCTGAGAATAGTGTATGCGGC
GACCGAGTTGCTCTTGCCCGGCGTCAATACGGGATAATACCGCGCCACATAGCAGAACTTTAAAAGTGCT
CATCATTGGAAAACGTTCTTCGGGGCGAAAACTCTCAAGGATCTTACCGCTGTTGAGATCCAGTTCGATG
TAACCCACTCGTGCACCCAACTGATCTTCAGCATCTTTTACTTTCACCAGCGTTTCTGGGTGAGCAAAAA
CAGGAAGGCAAAATGCCGCAAAAAAGGGAATAAGGGCGACACGGAAATGTTGAATACTCATACTCTTCCT
TTTTCAATATTATTGAAGCATTTATCAGGGTTATTGTCTCATGAGCGGATACATATTTGAATGTATTTAG
AAAAATAAACAAATAGGGGTTCCGCGCACATTTCCCCGAAAAGTGCCACCTGAC
Features (pLannotate 1.2.2; 22 found; start..end, strand, type, name):
     31..83      -  misc_feature   bom (fragment): basis of mobility region from pBR322
    238..617     +  enhancer       CMV enhancer: human cytomegalovirus immediate early enhancer
    618..821     +  promoter       CMV promoter: human cytomegalovirus (CMV) immediate early promoter
    823..842     +  promoter       PLtetO-1 promoter (fragment): modified phage lambda PL promoter with tet operator sites (Lutz and Bujard, 1997)
    844..863     +  promoter       PLtetO-1 promoter (fragment): modified phage lambda PL promoter with tet operator sites (Lutz and Bujard, 1997)
    871..904     +  promoter       TRE3GV promoter (fragment): 3rd-generation Tet-responsive promoter that can be activated by binding of Tet-On® 3G, optimized for retroviral and lentiviral vectors
   1005..1021    +  CDS            TEV site (fragment): tobacco etch virus (TEV) protease recognition and cleavage site
   1093..1812    +  CDS            EGFP: the original enhanced GFP (Yang et al., 1996) mammalian codon-optimized
   1856..2080    +  polyA_signal   bGH poly(A) signal: bovine growth hormone polyadenylation signal
   2084..2105    +  promoter       SV40 promoter (fragment): SV40 enhancer and early promoter
   2126..2359    +  rep_origin     f1 ori (fragment) (sequence partly withheld): f1 bacteriophage origin of replication; arrow indicates direction of (+) strand synthesis
   2364..2411    +  protein_bind   FRT: FLP-mediated recombination occurs in the 8-bp core sequence TCTAGAAA (Turan and Bode, 2011). FLP recombinase from the Saccharomyces cerevisiae 2μ plasmid
   2419..3441    +  CDS            HygR: aminoglycoside phosphotransferase from E. coli; aph(4)-Ia; confers resistance to hygromycin
   3451..3576    +  CDS            ble (fragment): BLE_KLEPN - Experimental evidence at protein level: Swiss-Prot protein existence level 1. Binding protein with a strong affinity to the bleomycin family of antibiotics. Binds to CL990; an antimitotic-antibiotic compound. From Klebsiella pneumoniae.
   3571..3692    +  polyA_signal   SV40 poly(A) signal: SV40 polyadenylation signal
   3765..3781    -  protein_bind   lac operator: The lac repressor binds to the lac operator to inhibit transcription in E. coli. This inhibition can be relieved by adding lactose or isopropyl-β-D-thiogalactopyranoside (IPTG). lac repressor encoded by lacI
   3789..3819    -  promoter       lac promoter: promoter for the E. coli lac operon
   3834..3855    -  protein_bind   CAP binding site: CAP binding activates transcription in the presence of cAMP. E. coli catabolite activator protein
   3868..3960    -  CDS            lacI (fragment): lac repressor; lacI; The lac repressor binds to the lac operator to inhibit transcription in E. coli. This inhibition can be relieved by adding lactose or isopropyl-β-D-thiogalactopyranoside (IPTG).
   4143..4731    -  rep_origin     ori: high-copy-number ColE1/pMB1/pBR322/pUC origin of replication
   4902..5762    -  CDS            AmpR: β-lactamase; bla; confers resistance to ampicillin, carbenicillin, and related antibiotics
   5763..5867    -  promoter       AmpR promoter: bla
