[The description below was written by a language model from this plasmid's Addgene catalogue record and pLannotate feature annotations shown in this document.]
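Description:
pKK-TEV-EGFP is an empty mammalian expression backbone of 5,895 bp derived from pcDNA5/FRT/TO and belonging to the pKK vector family. It is designed to express a protein of interest fused at its C-terminus to EGFP, with a TEV protease recognition site between the two so the fluorescent tag can be cleaved off. In E. coli it is maintained as a high-copy plasmid through a ColE1/pUC-type origin and selected with ampicillin via the β-lactamase gene. No insert is present. The cloning site was optimized for ligation-independent SLIC cloning, using a small set of universal primers shared across the family, although conventional restriction and ligation cloning is also possible.

Transcription of the fusion is driven by the CMV immediate early enhancer and promoter followed by two short tet operator matches, which make the promoter tetracycline responsive (repressed in cells that express the Tet repressor until inducer is added). The transcript ends at the bGH polyadenylation signal. Downstream lies an FRT site directly preceding a hygromycin resistance coding sequence and an SV40 poly(A) signal. No complete promoter is annotated upstream of this gene, which fits the Flp-In design, where FLP-mediated recombination into a genomic FRT site in the host line supplies the elements needed for hygromycin resistance, so selection favours correctly integrated clones. The vector is therefore suited to generating isogenic stable cell lines with inducible expression of a fluorescently tagged protein, for example for localization studies. The depositor notes that EGFP carries the F64L and S65T mutations and a humanized sequence, but is not truly monomeric because it lacks the A206K change found in mEGFP. The depositor and sequencing-derived records give matching annotations.
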