Addgene plasmid #105793: pKK-TEV-EGFP
Purpose: (Empty Backbone) Expression of your protein of interest in fusion with green fluorescent protein at the C-terminus (cleavable by TEV), (PMID: 8885998, 8805248). EGFP is not truly monomeric (PMID: 11988576, 22869113)
Depositing lab: Andrzej Dziembowski. Depositing organization: Polish Academy of Sciences, Institute of Biochemistry and Biophysics. Publication: Versatile approach for functional analysis of human proteins and efficient stable cell line generation using FLP-mediated recombination system. Szczesny RJ, Kowalska K, Klosowska-Kosicka K, Chlebowski A, Owczarek EP, Warkocki Z, Kulinski TM, Adamska D, Affek K, Jedroszkowiak A, Kotrys AV, Tomecki R, Krawczyk PS, Borowski LS, Dziembowski A. PLoS One. 2018 Mar 28;13(3):e0194887. doi: 10.1371/journal.pone.0194887. eCollection 2018. PubMed 29590189.
Backbone
  Vector backbone: pcDNA5/FRT/TO
  Backbone manufacturer: Invitrogen
  Vector type: Mammalian Expression ; Flp-In competent
  Selectable markers: Hygromycin
  Tag / fusion protein: TEV-EGFP (C terminal on backbone)
Growth in bacteria
  Bacterial resistance: Ampicillin, 100 μg/mL
  Growth temperature: 37°C
  Growth strain: DH5alpha
  Copy number: High Copy
Gene/Insert
  Gene/Insert name: None
  Tag / fusion protein: TEV-EGFP (C terminal on backbone)
Terms and licenses: Academic/Nonprofit Terms; Industry Terms: Not Available to Industry
Depositor comments: This vector is a member of the pKK vector family. Its cloning site was optimized for the SLIC approach, however, a traditional restriction and ligation based approach is also possible (see Szczesny RJ et al. for detailed protocols; bioRxiv, doi: https://doi.org/10.1101/160101) This vector is a derivate of the pcDNA5/FRT/TO plasmid (Invitrogen) and is suitable for stable cell line generation using the Flp-In system. Transcription of the gene of interest is driven by a tetracycline responsive CMV promoter. A given coding sequence can be cloned into all pKK vectors using just three universal PCR primers and a ligation-independent DNA cloning method. Enhanced green florescent protein (EGFP) is a mutant of wild-type GFP with humanized sequence and mutations (F64L, S65T) that improve its spectral properties (PMID: 8805248). EGFP is not truly monomeric in contrast to mEGFP (a property conferred by the A206K mutation, PMID: 11988576, PMID: 22869113).
How to cite: pKK-TEV-EGFP was a gift from Andrzej Dziembowski (Addgene plasmid # 105793 ; http://n2t.net/addgene:105793 ; RRID:Addgene_105793)
